Addgene plasmid #168930: pEntry_HCoV-NL63-nsp3
Purpose: Gateway-compatible Entry vector
Depositing lab: Pascal Falter-Braun. Depositing organization: Helmholtz Munich. Publication: A resource of human coronavirus protein-coding sequences in a flexible, multipurpose Gateway Entry clone collection. Weller B, Lin CW, Pogoutse O, Sauer M, Marin-de la Rosa N, Strobel A, Young V, Knapp JJ, Rayhan A, Falter C, Kim DK, Roth FP, Falter-Braun P. G3 (Bethesda). 2023 Jul 5;13(7):jkad105. doi: 10.1093/g3journal/jkad105. PubMed 37267226.
Backbone
  Vector backbone: pENTR223.1*SfiI
  Backbone size w/o insert (bp): 2800
  Vector type: Gateway-compatible Entry vector
Growth in bacteria
  Bacterial resistance: Spectinomycin, 50 μg/mL
  Growth temperature: 37°C
  Growth strain: DH5alpha
  Copy number: High Copy
Gene/Insert
  Gene/Insert name: HCoV-NL63-nsp3 (alt name: nsp3)
  Species: Other
  Insert size (bp): 4692
  Entrez Gene: ORF1ab (a.k.a. HCNV63gp1)
  Cloning method: Restriction Enzyme; 5′ cloning site SfiI (unknown if destroyed); 3′ cloning site SfiI (unknown if destroyed)
  Sequencing primers: 5′ M13 uni (-21); 3′ M13 rev (-29)
Resource information
  A portion of this plasmid was derived from a plasmid made by: Synthesized by Twist Bioscience
Terms and licenses: Academic/Nonprofit Terms; Industry Terms: Not Available to Industry
Depositor comments: 5'-linker: SfiI-BamHI-ATG-BamHI (GGCCGTCAaggccaggatccatgggatcc), 3'-linker: PacI-TAA-AsiSI-SfiI (cttaatTAAgacgcgatcgcggcctcatGGGCC).
How to cite: pEntry_HCoV-NL63-nsp3 was a gift from Pascal Falter-Braun (Addgene plasmid # 168930 ; http://n2t.net/addgene:168930 ; RRID:Addgene_168930)
