[The description below was written by a language model from this plasmid's Addgene catalogue record and pLannotate feature annotations shown in this document.]
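Description:
pEntry_HCoV-NL63-nsp3 is a Gateway-compatible Entry clone built on the pENTR223.1 backbone, carrying the coding sequence for non-structural protein 3 (nsp3) of human coronavirus NL63. It is a bacterial cloning plasmid rather than an expression vector. It replicates in E. coli from a high-copy ColE1/pUC-type origin and is selected with spectinomycin through the aadA (SmR) aminoglycoside adenylyltransferase gene. That gene sits downstream of a partial class 1 integron Pc promoter and a residual gentamicin-resistance fragment. Short lacI and lacZα remnants and rrnB T1/T2 terminators are backbone leftovers, the terminators serving to insulate the cloning region from read-through transcription.

The insert of roughly 4.7 kb was made synthetically and cloned between SfiI sites. It corresponds to the nsp3 segment of the ORF1ab replicase polyprotein, which the annotation software detects as a fragment of the NL63 replicase polyprotein 1a. Because nsp3 is normally released from the polyprotein by proteolysis, the depositor added linkers: a 5' linker supplying a start codon flanked by BamHI sites, and a 3' linker supplying a TAA stop codon between PacI and AsiSI sites. This arrangement appears designed to allow the start or stop codon to be removed by restriction digestion for making fusions, although the record does not say so explicitly. An attL2 site lies just downstream of the insert. The feature table does not annotate the partner attL1 site that would be expected upstream of the insert in an Entry clone. A T7 promoter lies beyond attL2, on the opposite strand and pointing back toward the insert.

The clone belongs to a collection of human coronavirus ORFs. It is meant for transferring nsp3 by LR recombination into Destination vectors of the user's choice.
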