Features (pLannotate 1.2.2; 11 found; start..end, strand, type, name):
     70..4821    +  CDS            R1A_CVHNL (fragment): Experimental evidence at protein level: Swiss-Prot protein existence level 1. Nsp9 is a ssRNA-binding protein. From Human coronavirus NL63 (HCoV-NL63).
   4853..4951    -  protein_bind   attL2: mutant version of attL; recombination site for the Gateway® LR reaction LR Clonase™
   4969..4987    -  promoter       T7 promoter: promoter for bacteriophage T7 RNA polymerase
   5177..5200    +  promoter       Pc promoter (fragment): intI1 (promoter lies within the coding sequence); class 1 integron promoter
   5376..5432    +  CDS            GmR (fragment): gentamycin acetyltransferase; aacC1; confers resistance to gentamycin
   5439..6230    +  CDS            SmR: aminoglycoside adenylyltransferase (Murphy, 1985); aadA; confers resistance to spectinomycin and streptomycin
   6323..6911    +  rep_origin     ori: high-copy-number ColE1/pMB1/pBR322/pUC origin of replication
   7094..7186    +  CDS            lacI (fragment): lac repressor; lacI; The lac repressor binds to the lac operator to inhibit transcription in E. coli. This inhibition can be relieved by adding lactose or isopropyl-β-D-thiogalactopyranoside (IPTG).
   7241..7268    -  terminator     rrnB T2 terminator: transcription terminator T2 from the E. coli rrnB gene
   7400..7443    +  terminator     rrnB T1 terminator: Escherichia coli rrnB; transcription terminator T1 from the E. coli rrnB gene
   7490..7526    -  CDS            lacZα (fragment): LacZα fragment of β-galactosidase; lacZ fragment
>Addgene plasmid #168930 | pEntry_HCoV-NL63-nsp3 | addgene full sequence | sequence record 345359 | Addgene NGS Result
CAAATAATGATTTTATTTTGACTGATAGTGACCTGTTCGTTGCAACAAATTGATGAGCAATGCTTTTTTA
TAATGCCAACTTTGTACAAAAAAGCAGAAGGGCCGTCAAGGCCAGGATCCATGGGATCCGGTAAAATATC
TTTTTCTGATGATGTTATAGTTCATGATGTTGAACCTACCCATAAAGTCAAGCTCATATTTGAGTTTGAA
GATGATGTTGTTACCAGTCTTTGTAAGAAGAGTTTTGGTAAGTCCATTATTTATACAGGTGATTGGGAAG
GTCTACATGAAGTTCTTACATCTGCAATGAATGTCATTGGGCAACATATTAAGTTGCCACAATTTTATAT
TTATGATGAAGAGGGTGGTTATGATGTTTCTAAACCAGTTATGATTTCACAATGGCCTATTAGTAATGAT
AGTAATGGTTGTGTTGTTGAAGCGAGCACTGATTTTCATCAATTAGAATGTATTGTTGATGACTCTGTTA
GAGAAGAGGTTGATATAATTGAACAACCTTTTGAAGAAGTTGAACATGTGCTCTCAATTAAGCAACCTTT
TTCTTTTTCTTTTAGAGATGAATTGGGTGTTCGTGTTTTAGATCAATCTGATAATAATTGTTGGATTAGT
ACCACACTTGTACAGTTGCAACTTACAAAGCTTTTGGATGATTCTATTGAGATGCAATTGTTTAAAGTTG
GTAAAGTTGATTCAATTGTCCAAAAGTGTTATGAGTTGTCTCATTTAATTAGTGGTTCACTTGGTGATAG
TGGTAAACTTCTTAGTGAACTTCTTAAAGAAAAATATACATGTTCTATAACTTTTGAGATGTCTTGTGAT
TGTGGTAAAAAGTTTGATGATCAGGTTGGTTGTTTGTTTTGGATTATGCCTTACACAAAACTTTTTCAAA
AAGGTGAGTGTTGTATTTGTCATAAAATGCAGACTTATAAGCTTGTTAGTATGAAAGGTACTGGTGTGTT
TGTACAGGACCCAGCACCTATTGACATTGATGCTTTCCCTGTGAAACCTATATGTTCATCTGTATATTTA
GGTGTTAAGGGTTCTGGTCATTATCAAACAAATTTATACAGTTTTAACAAAGCTATTGATGGTTTTGGTG
TCTTTGACATTAAAAATAGTAGTGTTAATACTGTTTGTTTTGTTGATGTTGATTTTCATAGTGTAGAAAT
AGAAGCTGGTGAAGTTAAACCTTTTGCTGTATATAAAAATGTTAAATTTTATTTAGGTGATATTTCACAC
CTTGTAAACTGTGTTTCTTTTGACTTTGTTGTCAATGCTGCTAATGAAAATCTCTTGCATGGAGGCGGTG
TTGCACGTGCTATTGATATTTTGACTGAAGGTCAACTTCAGTCATTATCTAAAGATTACATTAGTAGTAA
TGGTCCACTTAAGGTTGGAGCAGGTGTTATGTTGGAGTGTGAAAAATTCAACGTATTTAATGTTGTTGGT
CCGCGAACTGGTAAACATGAGCATTCATTACTTGTTGAAGCTTATAATTCTATTTTATTTGAAAATGGTA
TTCCACTTATGCCTCTTCTTAGTTGTGGTATTTTTGGTGTAAGGATTGAAAATTCTCTTAAAGCTTTGTT
TAGTTGTGACATTAATAAACCATTGCAAGTTTTTGTTTATTCTTCAAATGAAGAACAAGCTGTTCTTAAG
TTTTTAGATGGTTTAGATTTAACACCAGTCATTGATGATGTTGATGTTGTTAAACCTTTTAGAGTTGAAG
GTAATTTTTCATTCTTTGATTGTGGTGTCAATGCCTTGGATGGTGATATTTACTTATTATTTACTAACTC
TATTTTAATGTTGGATAAACAAGGACAATTATTGGACACAAAACTTAATGGTATTTTGCAACAGGCAGCT
CTTGATTATCTTGCTACAGTTAAAACTGTACCAGCTGGTAATTTGGTTAAACTTTTTGTTGAGAGTTGTA
CCATTTATATGTGTGTTGTACCATCGATAAATGATCTTTCTTTTGATAAAAATCTTGGTCGTTGTGTGCG
TAAACTTAATAGATTGAAAACTTGTGTTATTGCCAATGTTCCTGCTATTGATGTTTTGAAAAAGCTTCTT
TCAAGTTTGACTTTAACTGTTAAATTTGTTGTAGAGAGTAATGTTATGGATGTTAACGACTGTTTTAAGA
ATGATAATGTAGTTTTGAAAATTACTGAAGATGGTATTAATGTTAAAGATGTTGTTGTTGAGTCTTCTAA
GTCACTTGGTAAACAATTGGGTGTTGTGAGTGATGGTGTTGACTCTTTTGAAGGTGTTTTACCTATTAAT
ACTGATACTGTCTTATCTGTAGCTCCAGAAGTTGACTGGGTTGCTTTTTACGGTTTTGAAAAGGCAGCAC
TTTTTGCTTCTTTGGATGTAAAGCCATATGGTTACCCTAATGATTTTGTTGGTGGTTTTAGAGTTCTTGG
GACCACCGACAATAATTGTTGGGTTAATGCAACTTGTATAATTTTACAGTATCTTAAGCCTACTTTTAAA
TCTAAGGGTTTAAATGTTCTTTGGAACAAATTTGTTACAGGTGATGTTGGACCTTTTGTTAGTTTTATTT
ATTTTATAACTATGTCTTCAAAGGGTCAAAAGGGTGATGCTGAAGAGGCATTATCTAAATTGTCAGAGTA
TTTGATTAGTGATTCTATTGTTACTCTTGAACAATATTCAACTTGTGACATTTGTAAAAGTACTGTAGTT
GAAGTTAAAAGTGCTATTGTCTGTGCTAGTGTGCTTAAAGATGGTTGTGATGTTGGTTTTTGTCCACACA
GACATAAATTGCGTTCACGTGTTAAGTTTGTTAATGGACGTGTTGTTATTACCAATGTTGGTGAACCTAT
AATTTCACAACCTTCTAAGTTGCTTAATGGTATTGCTTATACAACATTTTCAGGTTCTTTTGATAACGGT
CACTATGTAGTTTATGATGCTGCTAATAATGCTGTCTATGATGGTGCTCGTTTATTTTCTTCAGATTTGT
CTACTTTAGCTGTTACAGCTATTGTTGTAGTAGGTGGTTGTGTAACATCTAATGTTCCAACAATTGTTAG
TGAGAAAATTTCTGTTATGGATAAACTTGATACTGGTGCACAAAAATTTTTCCAATTTGGTGATTTTGTT
ATGAATAACATTGTTCTGTTTTTAACTTGGTTGCTTAGTATGTTTAGTCTTTTACGTACTTCTATTATGA
AGCATGATATTAAAGTTATTGCCAAGGCTCCTAAACGTACAGGTGTTATTTTGACACGTAGTTTTAAGTA
TAACATTAGATCTGCTTTGTTTGTTATAAAGCAGAAGTGGTGTGTTATTGTTACTTTGTTTAAGTTCTTA
TTATTATTATATGCTATTTATGCACTTGTTTTTATGATTGTGCAATTTAGTCCTTTTAATAGTCTTTTAT
GTGGTGACATTGTAAGTGGTTATGAAAAATCCACTTTTAATAAGGATATTTATTGTGGTAATTCTATGGT
TTGTAAGATGTGTTTGTTCAGTTATCAAGAGTTTAATGATTTGGATCATACTAGTCTTGTTTGGAAGCAC
ATTCGTGATCCTATATTAATCAGTTTACAACCATTTGTTATACTTGTTATTTTGTTAATTTTTGGTAATA
TGTATTTGCGTTTTGGACTTTTATATTTTGTTGCACAATTTATTAGTACTTTTGGTTCTTTCTTAGGCTT
TCATCAGAAACAGTGGTTTTTACATTTTGTGCCGTTTGATGTTTTATGTAATGAGTTTTTAGCTACATTT
ATTGTCTGCAAAATCGTTTTATTTGTTAGACATATTATTGTTGGCTGTAATAATGCTGACTGTGTAGCTT
GTTCTAAAAGTGCTAGACTTAAACGTGTACCACTTCAAACTATTATTAATGGTATGCATAAATCATTCTA
TGTTAATGCTAATGGTGGTACTTGTTTCTGTAATAAACATAACTTCTTTTGTGTTAATTGTGATTCTTTT
GGGCCTGGTAATACTTTTATTAATGGTGATATTGCAAGAGAGCTTGGTAATGTTGTTAAAACAGCTGTTC
AACCCACAGCTCCTGCATATGTTATTATTGATAAGGTAGATTTTGTTAATGGATTTTATCGTCTTTATAG
TGGTGACACTTTTTGGCGGTATGACTTTGACATTACTGAATCTAAGTATAGTTGTAAAGAGGTTCTGAAG
AATTGTAATGTTTTAGAAAATTTTATTGTTTACAATAATAGTGGTAGTAACATTACACAGATTAAAAATG
CTTGTGTTTATTTTTCTCAATTGTTGTGTGAACCTATAAAGTTGGTAAATTCAGAGTTGTTGTCAACTTT
ATCTGTTGATTTTAATGGTGTTTTGCATAAGGCATATGTTGATGTTTTGTGTAATAGTTTTTTTAAGGAG
TTAACTGCTAACATGTCCATGGCTGAATGTAAAGCTACACTTGGTTTGACTGTTTCTGATGATGATTTTG
TTTCAGCTGTTGCCAATGCACATAGGTATGACGTTTTGCTTTCAGATTTGTCATTTAATAATTTTTTTAT
TTCTTATGCTAAACCTGAAGATAAGTTGTCCGTTTATGACATTGCTTGTTGTATGCGTGCCGGTTCTAAG
GTTGTTAACCATAATGTTTTGATCAAAGAGTCAATACCTATTGTTTGGGGTGTCAAGGACTTTAATACTC
TTTCTCAAGAAGGTAAGAAGTACCTTGTTAAAACAACTAAAGCAAAGGGTTTGACTTTTTTATTAACTTT
TAATGATAACCAAGCAATTACACAAGTTCCTGCTACTAGTATAGTTGCAAAACAGGGTGCTCTTAATTAA
GACGCGATCGCGGCCTCATGGGCCCAGCTTTCTTGTACAAAGTTGGCATTATAAAAAATAATTGCTCATC
AATTTGTTGCAACGAACAGGTCACTATCAGTCAAAATAAAATCATTATTTGCCATCCAGCTGATATCCCC
TATAGTGAGTCGTATTACATGGTCATAGCTGTTTCCTGGCAGCTCTGGCCCGTGTCTCAAAATCTCTGAT
GTTACATTGCACAAGATAAAAATATATCATCATGCCTCCTCTAGACCAGCCAGGACAGAAATGCCTCGAC
TTCGCTGCTACCCAAGGTTGCCGGGTGACGCACACCGTGGAAACGGATGAAGGCACGAACCCAGTGGACA
TAAGCCTGTTCGGTTCGTAAGCTGTAATGCAAGTAGCGTATGCGCTCACGCAACTGGTCCAGAACCTTGA
CCGAACGCAGCGGTGGTAACGGCGCAGTGGCGGTTTTCATGGCTTGTTATGACTGTTTTTTTGGGGTACA
GTCTATGCCTCGGGCATCCAAGCAGCAAGCGCGTTACGCCGTGGGTCGATGTTTGATGTTATGGAGCAGC
AACGATGTTACGCAGCAGGGCAGTCGCCCTAAAACAAAGTTAAACATTATGAGGGAAGCGGTGATCGCCG
AAGTATCGACTCAACTATCAGAGGTAGTTGGCGTCATCGAGCGCCATCTCGAACCGACGTTGCTGGCCGT
ACATTTGTACGGCTCCGCAGTGGATGGCGGCCTGAAGCCACACAGTGATATTGATTTGCTGGTTACGGTG
ACCGTAAGGCTTGATGAAACAACGCGGCGAGCTTTGATCAACGACCTTTTGGAAACTTCGGCTTCCCCTG
GAGAGAGCGAGATTCTCCGCGCTGTAGAAGTCACCATTGTTGTGCACGACGACATCATTCCGTGGCGTTA
TCCAGCTAAGCGCGAACTGCAATTTGGAGAATGGCAGCGCAATGACATTCTTGCAGGTATCTTCGAGCCA
GCCACGATCGACATTGATCTGGCTATCTTGCTGACAAAAGCAAGAGAACATAGCGTTGCCTTGGTAGGTC
CAGCGGCGGAGGAACTCTTTGATCCGGTTCCTGAACAGGATCTATTTGAGGCGCTAAATGAAACCTTAAC
GCTATGGAACTCGCCGCCCGACTGGGCTGGCGATGAGCGAAATGTAGTGCTTACGTTGTCCCGCATTTGG
TACAGCGCAGTAACCGGCAAAATCGCGCCGAAGGATGTCGCTGCCGACTGGGCAATGGAGCGCCTGCCGG
CCCAGTATCAGCCCGTCATACTTGAAGCTAGACAGGCTTATCTTGGACAAGAAGAAGATCGCTTGGCCTC
GCGCGCAGATCAGTTGGAAGAATTTGTCCACTACGTGAAAGGCGAGATCACCAAGGTAGTCGGCAAATAA
CCCTCGAGCCACCCATGACCAAAATCCCTTAACGTGAGTTACGCGTCGTTCCACTGAGCGTCAGACCCCG
TAGAAAAGATCAAAGGATCTTCTTGAGATCCTTTTTTTCTGCGCGTAATCTGCTGCTTGCAAACAAAAAA
ACCACCGCTACCAGCGGTGGTTTGTTTGCCGGATCAAGAGCTACCAACTCTTTTTCCGAAGGTAACTGGC
TTCAGCAGAGCGCAGATACCAAATACTGTTCTTCTAGTGTAGCCGTAGTTAGGCCACCACTTCAAGAACT
CTGTAGCACCGCCTACATACCTCGCTCTGCTAATCCTGTTACCAGTGGCTGCTGCCAGTGGCGATAAGTC
GTGTCTTACCGGGTTGGACTCAAGACGATAGTTACCGGATAAGGCGCAGCGGTCGGGCTGAACGGGGGGT
TCGTGCACACAGCCCAGCTTGGAGCGAACGACCTACACCGAACTGAGATACCTACAGCGTGAGCTATGAG
AAAGCGCCACGCTTCCCGAAGGGAGAAAGGCGGACAGGTATCCGGTAAGCGGCAGGGTCGGAACAGGAGA
GCGCACGAGGGAGCTTCCAGGGGGAAACGCCTGGTATCTTTATAGTCCTGTCGGGTTTCGCCACCTCTGA
CTTGAGCGTCGATTTTTGTGATGCTCGTCAGGGGGGCGGAGCCTATGGAAAAACGCCAGCAACGCGGCCT
TTTTACGGTTCCTGGCCTTTTGCTGGCCTTTTGCTCACATGTTCTTTCCTGCGTTATCCCCTGATTCTGT
GGATAACCGTATTACCGCCTTTGAGTGAGCTGATACCGCTCGCCGCAGCCGAACGACCGAGCGCAGCGAG
TCAGTGAGCGAGGAAGCGGAAGAGCGCCCAATACGCAAACCGCCTCTCCCCGCGCGTTGGCCGATTCATT
AATGCAGCTGGCACGACAGGTTTCCCGACTGGAAAGCGGGCAGTGAGCGCAACGCAATTAATACGCGTAC
CGCTAGCCAGGAAGAGTTTGTAGAAACGCAAAAAGGCCATCCGTCAGGATGGCCTTCTGCTTAGTTTGAT
GCCTGGCAGTTTATGGCGGGCGTCCTGCCCGCCACCCTCCGGGCCGTTGCTTCACAACGTTCAAATCCGC
TCCCGGCGGATTTGTCCTACTCAGGAGAGCGTTCACCGACAAACAACAGATAAAACGAAAGGCCCAGTCT
TCCGACTGAGCCTTTCGTTTTATTTGATGCCTGGCAGTTCCCTACTCTCGCGTTAACGCTAGCATGGATG
TTTTCCCAGTCACGACGTTGTAAAACGACGGCCAGTCTTAAGCTCGGGCCC
