>Addgene plasmid #168930 | pEntry_HCoV-NL63-nsp3 | depositor partial sequence | sequence record 327424 | gene-specific Insert sequence
GGTAAAATATCTTTTTCTGATGATGTTATAGTTCATGATGTTGAACCTACCCATAAAGTCAAGCTCATAT
TTGAGTTTGAAGATGATGTTGTTACCAGTCTTTGTAAGAAGAGTTTTGGTAAGTCCATTATTTATACAGG
TGATTGGGAAGGTCTACATGAAGTTCTTACATCTGCAATGAATGTCATTGGGCAACATATTAAGTTGCCA
CAATTTTATATTTATGATGAAGAGGGTGGTTATGATGTTTCTAAACCAGTTATGATTTCACAATGGCCTA
TTAGTAATGATAGTAATGGTTGTGTTGTTGAAGCGAGCACTGATTTTCATCAATTAGAATGTATTGTTGA
TGACTCTGTTAGAGAAGAGGTTGATATAATTGAACAACCTTTTGAAGAAGTTGAACATGTGCTCTCAATT
AAGCAACCTTTTTCTTTTTCTTTTAGAGATGAATTGGGTGTTCGTGTTTTAGATCAATCTGATAATAATT
GTTGGATTAGTACCACACTTGTACAGTTGCAACTTACAAAGCTTTTGGATGATTCTATTGAGATGCAATT
GTTTAAAGTTGGTAAAGTTGATTCAATTGTCCAAAAGTGTTATGAGTTGTCTCATTTAATTAGTGGTTCA
CTTGGTGATAGTGGTAAACTTCTTAGTGAACTTCTTAAAGAAAAATATACATGTTCTATAACTTTTGAGA
TGTCTTGTGATTGTGGTAAAAAGTTTGATGATCAGGTTGGTTGTTTGTTTTGGATTATGCCTTACACAAA
ACTTTTTCAAAAAGGTGAGTGTTGTATTTGTCATAAAATGCAGACTTATAAGCTTGTTAGTATGAAAGGT
ACTGGTGTGTTTGTACAGGATCCAGCACCTATTGACATTGATGCTTTCCCTGTGAAACCTATATGTTCAT
CTGTATATTTAGGTGTTAAGGGTTCTGGTCATTATCAAACAAATTTATACAGTTTTAACAAAGCTATTGA
TGGTTTTGGTGTCTTTGACATTAAAAATAGTAGTGTTAATACTGTTTGTTTTGTTGATGTTGATTTTCAT
AGTGTAGAAATAGAAGCTGGTGAAGTTAAACCTTTTGCTGTATATAAAAATGTTAAATTTTATTTAGGTG
ATATTTCACACCTTGTAAACTGTGTTTCTTTTGACTTTGTTGTCAATGCTGCTAATGAAAATCTCTTGCA
TGGAGGCGGTGTTGCACGTGCTATTGATATTTTGACTGAAGGTCAACTTCAGTCATTATCTAAAGATTAC
ATTAGTAGTAATGGTCCACTTAAGGTTGGAGCAGGTGTTATGTTGGAGTGTGAAAAATTCAACGTATTTA
ATGTTGTTGGTCCGCGAACTGGTAAACATGAGCATTCATTACTTGTTGAAGCTTATAATTCTATTTTATT
TGAAAATGGTATTCCACTTATGCCTCTTCTTAGTTGTGGTATTTTTGGTGTAAGGATTGAAAATTCTCTT
AAAGCTTTGTTTAGTTGTGACATTAATAAACCATTGCAAGTTTTTGTTTATTCTTCAAATGAAGAACAAG
CTGTTCTTAAGTTTTTAGATGGTTTAGATTTAACACCAGTCATTGATGATGTTGATGTTGTTAAACCTTT
TAGAGTTGAAGGTAATTTTTCATTCTTTGATTGTGGTGTCAATGCCTTGGATGGTGATATTTACTTATTA
TTTACTAACTCTATTTTAATGTTGGATAAACAAGGACAATTATTGGACACAAAACTTAATGGTATTTTGC
AACAGGCAGCTCTTGATTATCTTGCTACAGTTAAAACTGTACCAGCTGGTAATTTGGTTAAACTTTTTGT
TGAGAGTTGTACCATTTATATGTGTGTTGTACCATCGATAAATGATCTTTCTTTTGATAAAAATCTTGGT
CGTTGTGTGCGTAAACTTAATAGATTGAAAACTTGTGTTATTGCCAATGTTCCTGCTATTGATGTTTTGA
AAAAGCTTCTTTCAAGTTTGACTTTAACTGTTAAATTTGTTGTAGAGAGTAATGTTATGGATGTTAACGA
CTGTTTTAAGAATGATAATGTAGTTTTGAAAATTACTGAAGATGGTATTAATGTTAAAGATGTTGTTGTT
GAGTCTTCTAAGTCACTTGGTAAACAATTGGGTGTTGTGAGTGATGGTGTTGACTCTTTTGAAGGTGTTT
TACCTATTAATACTGATACTGTCTTATCTGTAGCTCCAGAAGTTGACTGGGTTGCTTTTTACGGTTTTGA
AAAGGCAGCACTTTTTGCTTCTTTGGATGTAAAGCCATATGGTTACCCTAATGATTTTGTTGGTGGTTTT
AGAGTTCTTGGGACCACCGACAATAATTGTTGGGTTAATGCAACTTGTATAATTTTACAGTATCTTAAGC
CTACTTTTAAATCTAAGGGTTTAAATGTTCTTTGGAACAAATTTGTTACAGGTGATGTTGGACCTTTTGT
TAGTTTTATTTATTTTATAACTATGTCTTCAAAGGGTCAAAAGGGTGATGCTGAAGAGGCATTATCTAAA
TTGTCAGAGTATTTGATTAGTGATTCTATTGTTACTCTTGAACAATATTCAACTTGTGACATTTGTAAAA
GTACTGTAGTTGAAGTTAAAAGTGCTATTGTCTGTGCTAGTGTGCTTAAAGATGGTTGTGATGTTGGTTT
TTGTCCACACAGACATAAATTGCGTTCACGTGTTAAGTTTGTTAATGGACGTGTTGTTATTACCAATGTT
GGTGAACCTATAATTTCACAACCTTCTAAGTTGCTTAATGGTATTGCTTATACAACATTTTCAGGTTCTT
TTGATAACGGTCACTATGTAGTTTATGATGCTGCTAATAATGCTGTCTATGATGGTGCTCGTTTATTTTC
TTCAGATTTGTCTACTTTAGCTGTTACAGCTATTGTTGTAGTAGGTGGTTGTGTAACATCTAATGTTCCA
ACAATTGTTAGTGAGAAAATTTCTGTTATGGATAAACTTGATACTGGTGCACAAAAATTTTTCCAATTTG
GTGATTTTGTTATGAATAACATTGTTCTGTTTTTAACTTGGTTGCTTAGTATGTTTAGTCTTTTACGTAC
TTCTATTATGAAGCATGATATTAAAGTTATTGCCAAGGCTCCTAAACGTACAGGTGTTATTTTGACACGT
AGTTTTAAGTATAACATTAGATCTGCTTTGTTTGTTATAAAGCAGAAGTGGTGTGTTATTGTTACTTTGT
TTAAGTTCTTATTATTATTATATGCTATTTATGCACTTGTTTTTATGATTGTGCAATTTAGTCCTTTTAA
TAGTCTTTTATGTGGTGACATTGTAAGTGGTTATGAAAAATCCACTTTTAATAAGGATATTTATTGTGGT
AATTCTATGGTTTGTAAGATGTGTTTGTTCAGTTATCAAGAGTTTAATGATTTGGATCATACTAGTCTTG
TTTGGAAGCACATTCGTGATCCTATATTAATCAGTTTACAACCATTTGTTATACTTGTTATTTTGTTAAT
TTTTGGTAATATGTATTTGCGTTTTGGACTTTTATATTTTGTTGCACAATTTATTAGTACTTTTGGTTCT
TTCTTAGGCTTTCATCAGAAACAGTGGTTTTTACATTTTGTGCCGTTTGATGTTTTATGTAATGAGTTTT
TAGCTACATTTATTGTCTGCAAAATCGTTTTATTTGTTAGACATATTATTGTTGGCTGTAATAATGCTGA
CTGTGTAGCTTGTTCTAAAAGTGCTAGACTTAAACGTGTACCACTTCAAACTATTATTAATGGTATGCAT
AAATCATTCTATGTTAATGCTAATGGTGGTACTTGTTTCTGTAATAAACATAACTTCTTTTGTGTTAATT
GTGATTCTTTTGGGCCTGGTAATACTTTTATTAATGGTGATATTGCAAGAGAGCTTGGTAATGTTGTTAA
AACAGCTGTTCAACCCACAGCTCCTGCATATGTTATTATTGATAAGGTAGATTTTGTTAATGGATTTTAT
CGTCTTTATAGTGGTGACACTTTTTGGCGGTATGACTTTGACATTACTGAATCTAAGTATAGTTGTAAAG
AGGTTCTGAAGAATTGTAATGTTTTAGAAAATTTTATTGTTTACAATAATAGTGGTAGTAACATTACACA
GATTAAAAATGCTTGTGTTTATTTTTCTCAATTGTTGTGTGAACCTATAAAGTTGGTAAATTCAGAGTTG
TTGTCAACTTTATCTGTTGATTTTAATGGTGTTTTGCATAAGGCATATGTTGATGTTTTGTGTAATAGTT
TTTTTAAGGAGTTAACTGCTAACATGTCCATGGCTGAATGTAAAGCTACACTTGGTTTGACTGTTTCTGA
TGATGATTTTGTTTCAGCTGTTGCCAATGCACATAGGTATGACGTTTTGCTTTCAGATTTGTCATTTAAT
AATTTTTTTATTTCTTATGCTAAACCTGAAGATAAGTTGTCCGTTTATGACATTGCTTGTTGTATGCGTG
CCGGTTCTAAGGTTGTTAACCATAATGTTTTAATTAAAGAGTCAATACCTATTGTTTGGGGTGTCAAGGA
CTTTAATACTCTTTCTCAAGAAGGTAAGAAGTACCTTGTTAAAACAACTAAAGCAAAGGGTTTGACTTTT
TTATTAACTTTTAATGATAACCAAGCAATTACACAAGTTCCTGCTACTAGTATAGTTGCAAAACAGGGTG
CT
